Addgene plasmid #235656: P-fusA2
Purpose: Reports Cur activity in Bacteroides thetaiotaomicron
Depositing lab: Guy Townsend. Depositing organization: Pennsylvania State University, College of Medicine. Publication: Hierarchical glycolytic pathways control the carbohydrate utilization regulator in human gut Bacteroides. Kabonick S, Verma K, Modesto JL, Pearce VH, Winokur KM, Groisman EA, Townsend GE. bioRxiv [Preprint]. 2024 Nov 13:2024.11.13.623061. doi: 10.1101/2024.11.13.623061. PubMed 39605394.
Backbone
  Vector backbone: pBolux
  Total vector size (bp): 13807
  Selectable markers: confers tetracycline resistance in Bacteroides thetaiotaomicron
Growth in bacteria
  Bacterial resistance: Ampicillin, 100 μg/mL
  Growth temperature: 37°C
  Growth strain: Pir1
  Copy number: High Copy
Gene/Insert
  Gene/Insert name: Bacteroides thetaiotaomicron fusA2 promoter
  Species: Bacteroides thetaiotaomicron
  Insert size (bp): 300
  Cloning method: Ligation Independent Cloning
  Sequencing primers: 5′ CGCCAGGGTTTTCCCAGTCACGAC
Terms and licenses: Academic/Nonprofit Terms; Industry Terms: Not Available to Industry
Depositor comments: Please visit https://doi.org/10.1101/2024.11.13.623061 for bioRxiv preprint.
How to cite: P-fusA2 was a gift from Guy Townsend (Addgene plasmid # 235656 ; http://n2t.net/addgene:235656 ; RRID:Addgene_235656)
