[The description below was written by a language model from this plasmid's Addgene catalogue record and pLannotate feature annotations shown in this document.]
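Description:
P-fusA2 is a bioluminescent transcriptional reporter plasmid for the human gut bacterium Bacteroides thetaiotaomicron, built on the pBolux backbone. The insert is a roughly 300 bp fragment carrying the B. thetaiotaomicron fusA2 promoter, introduced by ligation-independent cloning. According to the record, the construct reports the activity of Cur, the carbohydrate utilization regulator, so light output serves as a readout of Cur-dependent transcription from this promoter. The automated annotation does not label the promoter fragment itself. It does identify all five genes of the Photorhabdus luminescens lux system (luxC, luxD, luxE, luxA and luxB), all on the same strand. LuxA and LuxB form the luciferase, while LuxC, LuxD and LuxE supply its fatty aldehyde substrate, so luminescence requires no added substrate. The unannotated stretch upstream of luxC, next to a pUC-type cloning site remnant, is a plausible position for the promoter, but the record does not confirm this.

For propagation in E. coli the plasmid carries a beta-lactamase gene with its own promoter for ampicillin selection and a high-copy ColE1/pUC-type origin. The listed growth strain is a pir-expressing host, which usually implies an R6K-type origin, although none was annotated. In Bacteroides, selection relies on tetQ, a ribosomal protection protein conferring tetracycline resistance. Several kilobases between the annotated features are uncharacterised, and the record does not state how the plasmid is transferred to or maintained in Bacteroides. The short hits to lacZα, lacI, rop, bom and a Drosophila hsp70 polyadenylation signal are probably backbone remnants or spurious matches rather than functional parts. The sequenced record is 14,094 nt, slightly larger than the 13,807 bp catalogue size.
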