Features (pLannotate 1.2.2; 20 found; start..end, strand, type, name):
   1083..2006    -  CDS            LuxD: LuxD acyltransferase; luxD; from the Photorhabdus luminescens bioluminescence operon
   2059..3497    -  CDS            LuxC (fragment): LuxC fatty acid reductase; luxC; from the Photorhabdus luminescens bioluminescence operon
   3510..3527    -  polyA_signal   hsp70 poly(A) (fragment): polyadenlyation signal from the Drosophila melanogaster hsp70Ab gene
   3853..3879    -  misc_feature   MCS (fragment): pUC18/19 multiple cloning site
   3876..4033    +  CDS            lacZα (fragment): LacZα fragment of β-galactosidase; lacZ fragment
   4039..4090    -  misc_feature   bom (fragment): basis of mobility region from pBR322
   6798..6846    -  misc_feature   bom (fragment): basis of mobility region from pBR322
   6948..6983    -  CDS            rop (fragment): Rop protein, which maintains plasmids at low copy number; rop
   7628..9550    +  CDS            tetQ: TETQ_BACT4 - Also known as tet(Q). Protein inferred from homology: Swiss-Prot protein existence level 3. Abolishes the inhibitory effect of tetracyclin on protein synthesis by a non-covalent modification of the ribosomes. From Bacteroides thetaiotaomicron.
   9721..9825    +  promoter       AmpR promoter: bla
   9826..10686   +  CDS            AmpR: β-lactamase; bla; confers resistance to ampicillin, carbenicillin, and related antibiotics
  10857..11445   +  rep_origin     ori: high-copy-number ColE1/pMB1/pBR322/pUC origin of replication
  11628..11720   +  CDS            lacI (fragment): lac repressor; lacI; The lac repressor binds to the lac operator to inhibit transcription in E. coli. This inhibition can be relieved by adding lactose or isopropyl-β-D-thiogalactopyranoside (IPTG).
  11733..11754   +  protein_bind   CAP binding site: CAP binding activates transcription in the presence of cAMP. E. coli catabolite activator protein
  11769..11799   +  promoter       lac promoter: promoter for the E. coli lac operon
  11803..11825   +  protein_bind   lac operator (fragment): The lac repressor binds to the lac operator to inhibit transcription in E. coli. This inhibition can be relieved by adding lactose or isopropyl-β-D-thiogalactopyranoside (IPTG). lac repressor encoded by lacI
  11860..11884   -  misc_feature   MCS (fragment): pUC18/19 multiple cloning site
  11887..12858   -  CDS            LuxB: LuxB luciferase subunit; luxB; from the Photorhabdus luminescens bioluminescence operon
  12882..13960   -  CDS            LuxA (fragment): LuxA luciferase subunit; luxA; from the Photorhabdus luminescens bioluminescence operon
  14044..1062    -  CDS            LuxE (across the origin): LuxE; luxE; from the Photorhabdus luminescens bioluminescence operon
>Addgene plasmid #235656 | P-fusA2 | addgene full sequence | sequence record 474229 | Addgene NGS Result
CGTATTGACGCGACGTAAAATTTCAACGAGCACGCCGGGATACTTACCATATTCTCTGCTAATTATCCCG
ACATCATCGGTAACAATAAATGCTGGATAACTGGTTGCTGACGCATCCATATAACTCATCAACCCCGGCG
TTCCATCAGGTACAGGTTTCAACGTTTCAGGATCAAGCGCTCGCGCATATACCCACGGCGGAACATGTTT
ACGCTGCATTTCATCCTCAAAGAAACAAGTGTTGAGTTCAACTTGATTAAATATATCTCGGATCTGACTA
ATATCACTGAGATTGAAAGTATCAAATAAAAGATGATTGAAATCATCACGTTTCAGAGATTCTTTTTCGT
AACTTTTCCAGCCGCCTCCGGTTATGATATAAAGGCTTTTATCTCCAGAAAATGAGATTTTTTTATCTTT
CATATAATGGCAGAGTAAATAAATAAAGTATGGCGAACCAATAAGACAAAGATCTTTCCCTTGATTTTTT
ATTCGTTCAAGACTATTCAATGTTTTAACAAAATCTATTCGTTCTTCTGTTACGGTAAATGTCGTAGGAT
ATAACAATTCCACCAAACTCATAACATATTTAAACCAAATATTATGAGCATTAAATCTATCTGGTCCCAA
ATTGACTAATTCTATTTGATGATCAAACCAACTACCAACATATTTCATGCCATAACTCACAGAGCCTAAG
AGTCTCTCAATACTTAATCTGTCACGCGCCACCTGACTTTTTAAACCATTCGTGCCGCTACTGGTAAACC
AACTTTCAATCTCGTTTTCCTGAGAAGTTAATAAGCGAGTAAACTTAAAAACCGATGTTGGGAATACAGG
TATGTCATCAATTTCCGTAATATTGTCATCTACTTTGTGTGCCTGACAGTAGTGACGATATTCTCGACAA
TGTTTATAATGATTACGAAATGCATCAAGCACAAGTTTCTTTCTGATTTTTTCCTGCTCGTCGTAAGACC
ACACTAATGGATCGCTCGAAAAAATCAAATCATCAATTTCTGAGCTTGCTGTAATTTCTTGTTTATCAAC
ATATGAAGTCATATTCTTTATCCTCCTCCTTATTAAGACAGCGAAATCGCTTGATTTTCAATCTCAATTC
TCATTCGGCGTTCATTGACTGTCGCAATAGTTAAATGTTCAAATGACGGTTCAGTAATATCAACATCAAT
ATCCAGATGATCATTATCCATCGCGATAGCGGCTTTCGTAACCGATTGATAAAAATTGCGCAGGACCACT
AAATTTTCACTCAAGTCATGCGAACTTCCTAACAAAGAATATATCTTGCATCGATTACTACGAATATTTG
ATAACAATGTGATAACTTCATCTTGCTTGACCCAATTATCGTTATTTGCAGTAAAAGCAATAAACGGTAT
ATCAAGATACATCATGTTATTAATTGTAGAAGCTAAATCTTCCCAACCAAAATCAAGACAATCTCTCGCA
AAGACTTCAGCACCCAATTTATGGCCTTCAAAATCTAGATTATTCGGCAATTCATTAATGGGTAGACTGA
GATAATCAAACCCTAAAGCTCTTTCAAGAGAATATCTTAAGTTAACAACACCGACTGCGGTGATTAAAAA
CGAAGCATTGATTTCAGATAGGCTTGCATAAGCTATCCGCGCAGATAAGCTTGAAGCCAACATACCGAAG
TTATTTATTTTTCGTGTAGTTAACCAATCAACCACTGCTAACAAGCTCTGCTTTCCTATAGACATTGTAA
ATTCATCAATTGTCCCTGAACTCAATCCAACGTGGTGAAGCGAATCATAGCGGATCACATGAAATCCATT
CCGCGATAAATATTCCGCCAGACCAGCAAAATGATCCATCCTGCGGGCAAAACCAGACGCAATAATAATG
GCATTCTTTCTCTTTGGGCTGTTTTCTTCTGGCAGCGTTTCCCAAACATGAATTTTTTTATTTCCTTCAA
CACAAATAACGTGGTCGATGGTTTTATATTTGGATTTATTTTCCATTAATATATTACTATTTTACGATTT
ACAATTTACAATTTGCCATGCGGATTACGGGACAAATACAAGGAACTTATCTTCTTCCAGGAATCGAGTC
TGTTCTATTTCAACCGCAACATCCTTAGCCGTATAGTTAGATGGCCTTTCATGAGAAATATATGTCACTA
ATCGTTGCAACGGTCTCATTCCGTCATGAGATCCACCAACTCGAAATATGTTATTCATTCCTGCTTCTAC
AATCCTTTCCGCACCTTTTAATGCTAACGCATCTCGATATTTAAATGATGACTCCCAAGGAAAAATAGAT
ATGGTTTGCGTCTTATTTTTTTGAACATAAGGCAATATTTGCTCAATATTATCGACGTGATGAAGGTACA
CACATCTGCCAAGTGGTTGATTAAATTCCACACCTGCATTTGACTCAATAATCATCCAACGTTGATGAAT
ATCCACCTCTACTTTTAATCCAGCAAACAAGCTTTCTTTTTGAACTAAAGAATAGGCCGCCTTTTCATCA
AAATCTTTTTTGGCATTCGGTAATATATGCGCATATAGATTAAGTTTTTCTATCAACGCTAACTTAAATT
CCTCATAATGATTTCCCATGTAATATATGTTTTGGGCAGAAAAACAAGCTCGCTGATCGTAAAAACAAAC
ATCATGAGCCGCACCTGTCGCTGCGGACGTCAAATCAACAGGATTATCGATAATGCAAAGACTCTTTTTA
GAACCAAATTTAATCACATCAGCATAAGATGGCGCATGCTCTACCGCCCAATTAATCGCATCTGGCCCTC
CCCAAGCGACAATAACATCCGCATGTTGCATAATTTCTTTTGCGAGTGATGTATCACCTTGGTGGGGCCA
ATATATAACAGATAAAGAGCGCGTTATCGGATGATTAGGGTCTACATCAATAAAACTTAACGCTAATGCA
TTAGCGGTAAAAGGATCGGTTGACGATGTTTTTATAATACACTGATTCTTAGTTAAAATTGCGCGTAATA
TAGACATGATCCCAGATAATGGAACATTACCTGCCAACAGATGTACAGATTTACCTTTCGGAAAAGCCCG
AACATAACTTTCATCCTGAGGTAGCCATTCATCCATGATATGGCGAGAACCAAGTTCATTTTCTACAACA
TCATAAAGGCCGCCTTTAGAACATAAAATCATAGATATCCAATTGGCCTCTAGCTTAGCCATTTCTTCTG
AATATCCCATATATTTTTTTAAGTCACGAATGTATGTCCTGCGTCTTGAGTATTCTTCATTTTTCCATCT
TTGCCCTACCGTATAGAGAAAATTGACAATGTTATGCAACCGTAATTCGTTATTTCCATTACAATCAATA
ATGTTTTTTACATGAGAGTCATTCAATATTGGCAGGTAAACACTATTATCACCAAAATTAATGGATTGCA
CTAAATCATCACCTTCGGGAAAGATTTCAACCTGGCCGTTAATAATGAATGAAATTTTTTTAGTCATATT
CGTTTAATTAAATAAATAATTTATTTTATTTTAAAATGCGGGAGTGACTAGTAATATATAAGATTTTAGT
AATTACTCAGTATGTTTCTCGCATACCATTAATTTAGTGATGCGCAAATTAGGGATTTATTGGGGGAAAA
GCAATATTTATGACAGTGTTACTAAACAATGTTATGTAACATAAGGTCCGTTTTATGGGTAGCAGACAGG
CCAGACTTATACCTAATTCCCGTTAATTGTATCAATTGCTCAGAAAAAAGGTTTAAATTTGCAGGCTATA
ATCAATTGGTAACAAGCTAAACATCTACTATGGCAGGTATTTACCTTCATATTCCCTTCTGTAAGACACG
TTGGATCCCCGGGTACCGAGCTCGAATTCACTGGCCGTCGTTTTACAACGTCGTGACTGGGAAAACCCTG
GCGTTACCCAACTTAATCGCCTTGCAGCACATCCCCCTTTCGCCAGCTGGCGTAATAGCGAAGAGGCCCG
CACCGATCGCCCTTCCCAACAGTTGCGCAGCCTGAATGGCGAATGGCGCCTGATGCGGTATTTTCTCCTT
ACGCATCTGTGCGGTATTTCACACCGCATACACACCATAAACTTTTTTTAGAATAAGCACACAACCGTTT
TCCGAACCCTGCAAAATGTTTTCTGAATCCGAACGGTGTAACACTCCATTGAGAGAGGCTGCCGTTTGGT
CGCTCCCCCTTTGGGGGCGGGGGGGGGTTACATACCCATGCCGAAACCTCTGCTTCTGGTGATTTGCTTG
AATAGGTCTTTCCCCTCTTCCATAGCTTTTGATATGTTTGGGAAATGATGCCTTAAAGCCTCCAGTTGTT
CGGAATTGAACAAGTCTTTCATCTTACCAAGTTCTTTTTTCAACTCCTTGGTTTCGGCTTTTAGTTTTTG
GTTCTCCGTCCTTAATAGGTTACTGGTTGTCCTTGCGTTGTCCATTTGTTGTCTATAATACTCCTTGTCA
TTCTCGGCTTTGAATGCCTTTGTGCTGTTTCGCTCTTTTTCAAGTATAGCCTTTCCCAGTCTATCGGATA
GTTGTTCATTTTCCCCCTCTAAAGTCTTTACTTTGGCTTTTAAGGCATCCTTTTCCCTATCGTTGACTGT
TTTTCCAATCAAGCCGTAAAACTTCTCTGAAGCCTTAGAAATGAGTTTTTGGACGTTCTTCTTTGTTTCA
ATGGAACGTAGTTCCTTCTGAAGCTGAAGAAGCTGGTTTTGTGCGTCCTTGTATTTGTCTAATGCACTGG
ATATATCGTTGGATAGTTCCTGAAGCTGTTCTTTCGCACATTCGGTCTTGTACTGCATAGCCGATAAGTG
TTTGCGGTCAGAAGAAACGCCACGTTCCATGCCCAGTGTTTCAGATGCTATGGTTTGGAGTTCTGCCATG
TCATCACGCGATAAACGCACACTTTTCCCATTCGGCTGCGTCCAATCGAAAACTACATGGGCATGAAGGT
TAGGTGTCCACTGCTTTGCGTTCATGTATCCTTCGTCCTTGTGTATATGGATTTGAAACGCTTCGATACC
GAAACGTTCTTTGCAGACCGTGGCAAACTGCTGGAGTTCCTGCATAGTGGTTTCTTGTTTGATTACTATT
ACTCCCTCTCGTATGGGTGCGGCTTTAGCCTGCATCTTCTGCCCAACCGTATCGAGATATCTTTGTTTTG
CACTCTCCAGCCGATGGGAAATGCTATCTCCAACCCAGCTTTCATTCAAATGACTAAGTTCGGGACGAAC
ATAGTCCAACTCTTTTTCCCTAAAGTTGTGAATCTCGCTCCCCGGCTTCACTGCTTGTACATGAATACTT
GTTGCTCCCATAAGTTAACATTTTTGTGACAATCGATAACAGCCGGTGACAGCCGGCTGACAGGGGGTTA
AGGGGGCTTGTCCCCTTACACACGCACTCTTTAGGGTGCTAGTGTGCTATCACCATACTGCATAGGTGCG
AAGTTAGTGAATGTTTTGTAAATGCACAAATAAAGGGAAAAACATTTGGATTTGCGATAATAAAGTACTA
CCTTTGTTGCTGACCAAACGGTAGCTGACCGATACGGGAGAGTTACCAAAATACAAGCCGCTGGAGTTAA
TTGACGGACATCCGACATCTCCAGCGGCTTTATTTTTGCCTATCTGCTTCGCCTAGGCACACCAGTACCT
CTACTAAAAATGTACTTCAAAGATACTTATTTTCTACCGACTTGATAGTTTTTACCCCATATTCTTGGAC
ATTTTTCCCCCATGAGGTTATCTTTGTAGGGTGAAAGAGAAACCCATAAACGGGGATAGATTGAATGCTG
GGAAGCATAAACAATCGGGGTAAGGTTAGCGAACCTTGCCTTTCATCCCCCATTATAACTTTACATAGAG
GAACTTTATCTATCCCCCCCCGCCCCCAAAGGGGGAGCGACCAAACGGCAGCTTCACTCAATGGAGTGTT
ACTGTTCATCAAAGCCAAGTGATAATTGTCGTTTCTCTGCTTCTTCTTTCTTTTGGGCAGCTAAAGTCTT
TTTCCGAACGTATGTTTTAGCAAATGTCACTCGGTCACCATTGAATACTATCAGAGGATTAATAAACCAA
AGATTATCGGCTGGTCCTCGGGCTATGATTTCAGCTTTTACAAGTTCTGCAAGTCCTTTATAAACGGCTT
TGTCTGTTTTGTATTTGGTATATTCTAGGCATTTTTTTCTATTGAAAATGATTAAATCATTTTTGGGTTT
CATGCAGGTCATAAAGTAACCAAAAACCCGAATAGCTGCTTGTGATAGGTCAAAGAATGCAGCAAAGTTA
GAAAGATACAATTTAGTGAATTGTTCTTCATCTACTTCTATTTGACGGATAAACGAAGTCTTAAACACTT
CTCCAGTTTCAGTGTCGGCTAAAGCTACTACAGCTCTCTTATCGCCACCACTATTACTCTTATACTTTTT
AACAACATGATTTTCAATACCTTCTATAGCTTGTTTCATAAAAGGATTTTCTTCGTTCTTTTGAAAATCG
GTTAACTTAACTGCTTTTTTATTTTCCATTTTGATATGTTTTTGGGAAATATTATTCTCCACAAAGTAAA
CTATTATTTTCCATAAAAACAATATTAAGGGAAATATTATTTTCCTATTTAGTATCATATTAGGAAATCG
GTATTTTCTAGATTGGAAAATGAGAATTTCCAATATGGAAAATGCCCTATATTGTGTATCAAGTACTTAA
CTTATTCTATTTCTTTTATTCTTAATATACCCCCAAAACAGCACAAAATCAGTCACTTAAAAATCATCGG
TCGGGGAATGGTGCACTCTCAGTACAATCTGCTCTGATGCCGCATAGTTAAGCCAGCCCCGACACCCGCC
AACACCCGCTGACGCGCCCTGACGGGCTTGTCTGCTCCCGGCATCCGCTTACAGACAAGCTGTGACCGTC
TCCGGGAGCTGCATGTGTCAGAGGTTTTCACCGTCATCACCGAAACGCGCGAGACGAAAGGGCCTCGTGA
TACGCCTATTTTTATAGGTTAATGTCATGATAATAATGGTTTCTTAGCTAAATTTAAATATAAACAACGA
ATTATCTCCTTAACGTACGTTTTCGTTCCATTGGCCCTCAAACCCCGTTATATACATTCATGTCCATTTA
TGTAAAAAATCCTGCTGACCTTGTTTATGTCTTGTCAGTCACCATTTGCAAAACCATATTTGACCCTCAA
AGAGGCTGAATTTGATAAGCAACTTGCTACATACTCATAATAAGGAGCTAAATAGAACACGAATGGGAAA
TACTCAAATGCCAAACTAAAGAAGATATTGGCCAAAATAAACGCTATACCGAGAGAGAAACTTGATTTTT
CAACTTCCTAAAACAGTGTTGTTCAAACATTTCTACTTATTTGTACTTACCAGTTGAACCTACGTTTCCC
TAATAAAATGTCTATGGTAAAAAGTTAAAAAATCCTCCTACTTTTGTTAGATATATTTTTTTGTGTAATT
TTGTAATCGTTATGCGGCAGTAATAATATACATATTAATACGAGTTAGGAATCCTGTAGTTCTCATATGC
TACGAGGAGGTATTAAAAGGTGCGTTTCGACAATGCATCTATTGTAGTATATTATTGCTTAATCCAAATG
AATATTATAAATTTAGGAATTCTTGCTCACATTGATGCAGGAAAAACTTCCGTAACCGAGAATCTGCTGT
TTGCCAGTGGAGCAACGGAAAAGTGCGGCTGTGTGGATAATGGTGACACCATAACGGACTCTATGGATAT
AGAGAAACGTAGAGGAATTACTGTTCGGGCTTCTACGACATCTATTATCTGGAATGGTGTGAAATGCAAT
ATCATTGACACTCCGGGACACATGGATTTTATTGCGGAAGTGGAGCGGACATTCAAAATGCTTGATGGAG
CAGTCCTCATCTTATCCGCAAAGGAAGGCATACAAGCGCAGACAAAGTTGCTGTTCAATACTTTACAGAA
GCTGCAAATCCCGACAATTATATTTATCAATAAGATTGACCGAGCCGGTGTGAATTTGGAGCGTTTGTAT
CTGGATATAAAAGCAAATCTGTCTCAAGATGTCCTGTTTATGCAAAATGTTGTCGATGGATCGGTTTATC
CGGTTTGCTCCCAAACATATATAAAGGAAGAATACAAAGAATTTGTATGCAACCATGACGACAATATATT
AGAACGATATTTGGCGGATAGCGAAATTTCACCGGCTGATTATTGGAATACGATAATCGCTCTTGTGGCA
AAAGCCAAAGTCTATCCGGTGCTACATGGATCAGCAATGTTCAATATCGGTATCAATGAGTTGTTGGACG
CCATCACTTCTTTTATACTTCCTCCGGCATCGGTCTCAAACAGACTTTCATCTTATCTTTATAAGATAGA
GCATGACCCCAAAGGACATAAAAGAAGTTTTCTAAAAATAATTGACGGAAGTCTGAGACTTCGAGACGTT
GTAAGAATCAACGATTCGGAAAAATTCATCAAGATTAAAAATCTAAAAACTATCAATCAGGGCAGAGAGA
TAAATGTTGATGAAGTGGGCGCCAATGATATCGCGATTGTAGAGGATATGGATGATTTTCGAATCGGAAA
TTATTTAGGTGCTGAACCTTGTTTGATTCAAGGATTATCGCATCAGCATCCCGCTCTCAAATCCTCCGTC
CGGCCAGACAGGCCCGAAGAGAGAAGCAAGGTGATATCCGCTCTGAATACATTGTGGATTGAAGACCCGT
CTTTGTCCTTTTCCATAAACTCATATAGTGATGAATTGGAAATCTCGTTATATGGTTTAACCCAAAAGGA
AATCATACAGACATTGCTGGAAGAACGATTTTCCGTAAAGGTCCATTTTGATGAGATCAAGACTATATAC
AAAGAACGACCTGTAAAAAAGGTCAATAAGATTATTCAGATCGAAGTGCCGCCCAACCCTTATTGGGCCA
CAATAGGGCTGACTCTTGAACCCTTACCGTTAGGGACAGGGTTGCAAATCGAAAGTGACATCTCCTATGG
TTATCTGAACCATTCTTTTCAAAATGCCGTTTTTGAAGGGATTCGTATGTCTTGCCAATCCGGGTTACAT
GGATGGGAAGTGACTGATCTGAAAGTAACTTTTACTCAAGCCGAGTATTATAGCCCGGTAAGTACACCTG
CTGATTTCAGACAGCTGACCCCTTATGTCTTCAGGCTGGCCTTGCAACAGTCAGGTGTGGACATTCTCGA
ACCGATGCTCTATTTTGAGTTGCAGATACCCCAAGCGGCAAGTTCCAAAGCTATTACAGATTTGCAAAAA
ATGATGTCTGAGATTGAAGACATCAGTTGCAATAATGAGTGGTGTCATATTAAAGGGAAAGTTCCATTAA
ATACAAGTAAAGACTATGCATCAGAAGTAAGTTCATACACTAAGGGCTTAGGCATTTTTATGGTTAAGCC
ATGCGGGTATCAAATAACAAAAGGCGGTTATTCTGATAATATCCGCATGAACGAAAAAGATAAACTTTTA
TTCATGTTCCAAAAATCAATGTCATCAAAATAATGGAGCGGTCAGGAAATTTCTATAAGGCAATACAGTT
GGGATATATACTTATCTCCATTCTTATCGGATGTATGGCATATAATAGCCTCTATGAATGGCAGGAGATA
GAAGCATTAGAACTTGGCAATAAAAAAATAGACGCAGGTGGCACTTTTCGGGGAAATGTGCGCGGAACCC
CTATTTGTTTATTTTTCTAAATACATTCAAATATGTATCCGCTCATGAGACAATAACCCTGATAAATGCT
TCAATAATATTGAAAAAGGAAGAGTATGAGTATTCAACATTTCCGTGTCGCCCTTATTCCCTTTTTTGCG
GCATTTTGCCTTCCTGTTTTTGCTCACCCAGAAACGCTGGTGAAAGTAAAAGATGCTGAAGATCAGTTGG
GTGCACGAGTGGGTTACATCGAACTGGATCTCAACAGCGGTAAGATCCTTGAGAGTTTTCGCCCCGAAGA
ACGTTTTCCAATGATGAGCACTTTTAAAGTTCTGCTATGTGGCGCGGTATTATCCCGTATTGACGCCGGG
CAAGAGCAACTCGGTCGCCGCATACACTATTCTCAGAATGACTTGGTTGAGTACTCACCAGTCACAGAAA
AGCATCTTACGGATGGCATGACAGTAAGAGAATTATGCAGTGCTGCCATAACCATGAGTGATAACACTGC
GGCCAACTTACTTCTGACAACGATCGGAGGACCGAAGGAGCTAACCGCTTTTTTGCACAACATGGGGGAT
CATGTAACTCGCCTTGATCGTTGGGAACCGGAGCTGAATGAAGCCATACCAAACGACGAGCGTGACACCA
CGATGCCTGTAGCAATGGCAACAACGTTGCGCAAACTATTAACTGGCGAACTACTTACTCTAGCTTCCCG
GCAACAATTAATAGACTGGATGGAGGCGGATAAAGTTGCAGGACCACTTCTGCGCTCGGCCCTTCCGGCT
GGCTGGTTTATTGCTGATAAATCTGGAGCCGGTGAGCGTGGGTCTCGCGGTATCATTGCAGCACTGGGGC
CAGATGGTAAGCCCTCCCGTATCGTAGTTATCTACACGACGGGGAGTCAGGCAACTATGGATGAACGAAA
TAGACAGATCGCTGAGATAGGTGCCTCACTGATTAAGCATTGGTAACTGTCAGACCAAGTTTACTCATAT
ATACTTTAGATTGATTTAAAACTTCATTTTTAATTTAAAAGGATCTAGGTGAAGATCCTTTTTGATAATC
TCATGACCAAAATCCCTTAACGTGAGTTTTCGTTCCACTGAGCGTCAGACCCCGTAGAAAAGATCAAAGG
ATCTTCTTGAGATCCTTTTTTTCTGCGCGTAATCTGCTGCTTGCAAACAAAAAAACCACCGCTACCAGCG
GTGGTTTGTTTGCCGGATCAAGAGCTACCAACTCTTTTTCCGAAGGTAACTGGCTTCAGCAGAGCGCAGA
TACCAAATACTGTTCTTCTAGTGTAGCCGTAGTTAGGCCACCACTTCAAGAACTCTGTAGCACCGCCTAC
ATACCTCGCTCTGCTAATCCTGTTACCAGTGGCTGCTGCCAGTGGCGATAAGTCGTGTCTTACCGGGTTG
GACTCAAGACGATAGTTACCGGATAAGGCGCAGCGGTCGGGCTGAACGGGGGGTTCGTGCACACAGCCCA
GCTTGGAGCGAACGACCTACACCGAACTGAGATACCTACAGCGTGAGCTATGAGAAAGCGCCACGCTTCC
CGAAGGGAGAAAGGCGGACAGGTATCCGGTAAGCGGCAGGGTCGGAACAGGAGAGCGCACGAGGGAGCTT
CCAGGGGGAAACGCCTGGTATCTTTATAGTCCTGTCGGGTTTCGCCACCTCTGACTTGAGCGTCGATTTT
TGTGATGCTCGTCAGGGGGGCGGAGCCTATGGAAAAACGCCAGCAACGCGGCCTTTTTACGGTTCCTGGC
CTTTTGCTGGCCTTTTGCTCACATGTTCTTTCCTGCGTTATCCCCTGATTCTGTGGATAACCGTATTACC
GCCTTTGAGTGAGCTGATACCGCTCGCCGCAGCCGAACGACCGAGCGCAGCGAGTCAGTGAGCGAGGAAG
CGGAAGAGCGCCCAATACGCAAACCGCCTCTCCCCGCGCGTTGGCCGATTCATTAATGCAGCTGGCACGA
CAGGTTTCCCGACTGGAAAGCGGGCAGTGAGCGCAACGCAATTAATGTGAGTTAGCTCACTCATTAGGCA
CCCCAGGCTTTACACTTTATGCTTCCGGCTCGTATGTTGTGTGGAATTGTGAGCGGATAACAATTTCACA
CAGGAAACAGCTATGACCATGATTACGCCAAGCTTGCATGCCTGCAGGTCGACTTACATGTGGTACTTTT
TAATATTATCATCAACAATATTGATTACATTTTTTTGGCTCATCAAATCATTCATTGGTTCAAAGGACAG
CAATACACTTTTCGCACCACACTTTTCAATTGCCAACTTAGCCGCAGTTATACACTCCGTATAATTTCCG
ACAGCGTTTTCTGCAATTATTTCTTCAAGTTTATTTTCGAAATTTTCATTAGGGTGCATTTCAAGAACAT
AATCACTAATAAATGCACGCGTCTCTTGTTTAGCTTTATTACTATCTTCGTTATAGTTAACTAATATCAT
TAACTGATGGTCTATCTCTGATAGGTCAACGTCATATTTATCCGCAACGGCTTTATATCTTTCAGCATAT
TCATATCTAACATCATTAGAATCATCCCACTTAAAGATGAGAGGAATACCTTTTTTGGCCGCCCACTCAA
CAATATGATGACTGGTTGCTGTTACATATTTCCGAGGTCCGCCTGGCGTATAAGCATGGGGATTTACAGA
TATTTTAGGGAAGCTATAAAAATCGTTATCTGGATTACAATAGCCTGTTGTTAAAGCATCGTTAATGATT
TCATAACACTCTTCAAATAGTTGCTGTTGATATTCAACCGGGCGATTAAAAAAATGCATTTCATCTTTTT
TTTCGCAATCACTAAACCCTAAAATAAATCTCCCTTCACTTAACTGATCCAATAAGCAAGCTTCCTCCGC
TATGCGGACAGGATGATGAGTTGTAATGATGTGATTTAATGAACCAATTTTAATTTTCTCTGTTAAACCG
AGCAGAAAACCAGAAACAGTCAGAGGAGCGCCGACAACACCATTATCTGAAAAATGATTTTCATACACTA
AAATCTGTTCAAAATTCAACTTATCAACATACTCCGTTATTTCCTGCATGCGAACTATACTTTGTTCTTG
AACAGTTGTTGAATTGATGAAGTTAAGGAAGAACAATCCAAATTTCATATCCATTGTCTTATTCCTTTCT
TTATAATAGCGAACGTTGTTTTTCTTTAAGAAATGGCATGACATCAGACTGGAAGAGCTTCATGGAAGCA
ATAATTTCGTCTACTGTTCCATTAGCTTCAAATCCACAACAAATATTTGATATTCCTGTAGCATCAATGT
CTTTTTGAATTATGTCAATACATTCCTGCGGCGTTCCCACGGGATTGATTTCGTAACTGTAATCAATACG
GCGATTAGTATCTTTATGTCCTTTTAATACAAAGTCACGCCACTGCCCTTTATTGAAATCATAACCTCTT
GTTTGGTCTGAATCATCAAAAATAGTCGTAGCATTCACATAAGAATCATACCAATGCCCCAGAAATTTCC
GGCAAATCTCTTTCGCTTTAATTGAGTCATGATCTACAGATGTTATATATGATAAGCAATGGTCGATATT
ATGAATATCGTGCCCATATTCTTGAGCCACTTCATTATAAAGCTCAAGTTGTGCTTTCTTTTCGTTAGTA
TTTATAATCCAACTTAATATCATCGGTAGGCCAAATTGAGCAGCCCACTCAGTCGTCGAAGCTGATTCAG
CCACCACATAAACCGGTGCGCCACCTCTGCTATACGCCGCGGGGTTTACTTTTACCTTATGGAACTTGAT
ATGTTCATTATCAGCTTCCATATATCCCTCTGTCATGCCATTCTTTATCAGCCCGTACCAGCATTCCGCT
AAGGCGCGACTGTTATTCATATCTGTGCCGAATACGCGAAAGTCCTTGTTGTAAAGCCCTCGGCAAATAC
CAAACCGAAATCGTCCTTTTGACATTTGATCCAATAAATTCACATCTTCAAGTTGGCGTACTGGATGGGC
TGTGGGAAGAACAATAGCGGCAGTTCCTACATTCAATTTTTTAGTCGCGCCAAGTAAATATGCAGCAGCG
ACATAAGGGTTACCAAGCAAACCAAACTCCGTGAAATGATGCTCCAGTAACCATACGGTATCAAAACCAC
ACTCCTCAGAGATGCGACCTAATTTAACCAAACGTTTCATTACCTCTGTTTGAGAAAATTGGGGAGGTTG
GTATGTAAGCAAAAAGTTTCCAAATTTCATATATTTTAATTAAAAATTAAGAATGAAGAATTTCGAGTTT
ATGAGTGTTACCTTCATTCATCCTTCTTCACCCTTCATTTATATCAACTATTAAATGCTTGGTTTAAGCT
TAAAGCACACCCTTTCTGCGTCCT
