>Addgene plasmid #235656 | P-fusA2 | depositor partial sequence | sequence record 474272 | P-fusA2
AACGTGTCTTACAGAAGGGAATATGAAGGTAAATACCTGCCATAGTAGATGTTTAGCTTGTTACCAATTG
ATTATAGCCTGCAAATTTAAACCTTTTTTCTGAGCAATTGATACAATTAACGGGAATTAGGTATAAGTCT
GGCCTGTCTGCTACCCATAAAACGGACCTTATGTTACATAACATTGTTTAGTAACACTGTCATAAATATT
GCTTTTCCCCCAATAAATCCCTAATTTGCGCATCACTAAATTAATGGTATGCGAGAAACATACTGAGTAA
TTACTAAAATCTTATATATT
